>Addgene plasmid #134634 | px330-UFM1 sgRNA2 | addgene full sequence | sequence record 263699 | Addgene NGS Result
GAGGGCCTATTTCCCATGATTCCTTCATATTTGCATATACGATACAAGGCTGTTAGAGAGATAATTGGAA
TTAATTTGACTGTAAACACAAAGATATTAGTACAAAATACGTGACGTAGAAAGTAATAATTTCTTGGGTA
GTTTGCAGTTTTAAAATTATGTTTTAAAATGGACTATCATATGCTTACCGTAACTTGAAAGTATTTCGAT
TTCTTGGCTTTATATATCTTGTGGAAAGGACGAAACACCGCTTCGACCTGAGGAAAAGAGGTTTTAGAGC
TAGAAATAGCAAGTTAAAATAAGGCTAGTCCGTTATCAACTTGAAAAAGTGGCACCGAGTCGGTGCTTTT
TTGTTTTAGAGCTAGAAATAGCAAGTTAAAATAAGGCTAGTCCGTTTTTAGCGCGTGCGCCAATTCTGCA
GACAAATGGCTCTAGAGGTACCCGTTACATAACTTACGGTAAATGGCCCGCCTGGCTGACCGCCCAACGA
CCCCCGCCCATTGACGTCAATAGTAACGCCAATAGGGACTTTCCATTGACGTCAATGGGTGGAGTATTTA
CGGTAAACTGCCCACTTGGCAGTACATCAAGTGTATCATATGCCAAGTACGCCCCCTATTGACGTCAATG
ACGGTAAATGGCCCGCCTGGCATTGTGCCCAGTACATGACCTTATGGGACTTTCCTACTTGGCAGTACAT
CTACGTATTAGTCATCGCTATTACCATGGTCGAGGTGAGCCCCACGTTCTGCTTCACTCTCCCCATCTCC
CCCCCCTCCCCACCCCCAATTTTGTATTTATTTATTTTTTAATTATTTTGTGCAGCGATGGGGGCGGGGG
GGGGGGGGGGGCGCGCGCCAGGCGGGGCGGGGCGGGGCGAGGGGCGGGGCGGGGCGAGGCGGAGAGGTGC
GGCGGCAGCCAATCAGAGCGGCGCGCTCCGAAAGTTTCCTTTTATGGCGAGGCGGCGGCGGCGGCGGCCC
TATAAAAAGCGAAGCGCGCGGCGGGCGGGAGTCGCTGCGCGCTGCCTTCGCCCCGTGCCCCGCTCCGCCG
CCGCCTCGCGCCGCCCGCCCCGGCTCTGACTGACCGCGTTACTCCCACAGGTGAGCGGGCGGGACGGCCC
TTCTCCTCCGGGCTGTAATTAGCTGAGCAAGAGGTAAGGGTTTAAGGGATGGTTGGTTGGTGGGGTATTA
ATGTTTAATTACCTGGAGCACCTGCCTGAAATCACTTTTTTTCAGGTTGGACCGGTGCCACCATGGACTA
TAAGGACCACGACGGAGACTACAAGGATCATGATATTGATTACAAAGACGATGACGATAAGATGGCCCCA
AAGAAGAAGCGGAAGGTCGGTATCCACGGAGTCCCAGCAGCCGACAAGAAGTACAGCATCGGCCTGGCCA
TCGGCACCAACTCTGTGGGCTGGGCCGTGATCACCGACGAGTACAAGGTGCCCAGCAAGAAATTCAAGGT
GCTGGGCAACACCGACCGGCACAGCATCAAGAAGAACCTGATCGGAGCCCTGCTGTTCGACAGCGGCGAA
ACAGCCGAGGCCACCCGGCTGAAGAGAACCGCCAGAAGAAGATACACCAGACGGAAGAACCGGATCTGCT
ATCTGCAAGAGATCTTCAGCAACGAGATGGCCAAGGTGGACGACAGCTTCTTCCACAGACTGGAAGAGTC
CTTCCTGGTGGAAGAGGATAAGAAGCACGAGCGGCACCCCATCTTCGGCAACATCGTGGACGAGGTGGCC
TACCACGAGAAGTACCCCACCATCTACCACCTGAGAAAGAAACTGGTGGACAGCACCGACAAGGCCGACC
TGCGGCTGATCTATCTGGCCCTGGCCCACATGATCAAGTTCCGGGGCCACTTCCTGATCGAGGGCGACCT
GAACCCCGACAACAGCGACGTGGACAAGCTGTTCATCCAGCTGGTGCAGACCTACAACCAGCTGTTCGAG
GAAAACCCCATCAACGCCAGCGGCGTGGACGCCAAGGCCATCCTGTCTGCCAGACTGAGCAAGAGCAGAC
GGCTGGAAAATCTGATCGCCCAGCTGCCCGGCGAGAAGAAGAATGGCCTGTTCGGAAACCTGATTGCCCT
GAGCCTGGGCCTGACCCCCAACTTCAAGAGCAACTTCGACCTGGCCGAGGATGCCAAACTGCAGCTGAGC
AAGGACACCTACGACGACGACCTGGACAACCTGCTGGCCCAGATCGGCGACCAGTACGCCGACCTGTTTC
TGGCCGCCAAGAACCTGTCCGACGCCATCCTGCTGAGCGACATCCTGAGAGTGAACACCGAGATCACCAA
GGCCCCCCTGAGCGCCTCTATGATCAAGAGATACGACGAGCACCACCAGGACCTGACCCTGCTGAAAGCT
CTCGTGCGGCAGCAGCTGCCTGAGAAGTACAAAGAGATTTTCTTCGACCAGAGCAAGAACGGCTACGCCG
GCTACATTGACGGCGGAGCCAGCCAGGAAGAGTTCTACAAGTTCATCAAGCCCATCCTGGAAAAGATGGA
CGGCACCGAGGAACTGCTCGTGAAGCTGAACAGAGAGGACCTGCTGCGGAAGCAGCGGACCTTCGACAAC
GGCAGCATCCCCCACCAGATCCACCTGGGAGAGCTGCACGCCATTCTGCGGCGGCAGGAAGATTTTTACC
CATTCCTGAAGGACAACCGGGAAAAGATCGAGAAGATCCTGACCTTCCGCATCCCCTACTACGTGGGCCC
TCTGGCCAGGGGAAACAGCAGATTCGCCTGGATGACCAGAAAGAGCGAGGAAACCATCACCCCCTGGAAC
TTCGAGGAAGTGGTGGACAAGGGCGCTTCCGCCCAGAGCTTCATCGAGCGGATGACCAACTTCGATAAGA
ACCTGCCCAACGAGAAGGTGCTGCCCAAGCACAGCCTGCTGTACGAGTACTTCACCGTGTATAACGAGCT
GACCAAAGTGAAATACGTGACCGAGGGAATGAGAAAGCCCGCCTTCCTGAGCGGCGAGCAGAAAAAGGCC
ATCGTGGACCTGCTGTTCAAGACCAACCGGAAAGTGACCGTGAAGCAGCTGAAAGAGGACTACTTCAAGA
AAATCGAGTGCTTCGACTCCGTGGAAATCTCCGGCGTGGAAGATCGGTTCAACGCCTCCCTGGGCACATA
CCACGATCTGCTGAAAATTATCAAGGACAAGGACTTCCTGGACAATGAGGAAAACGAGGACATTCTGGAA
GATATCGTGCTGACCCTGACACTGTTTGAGGACAGAGAGATGATCGAGGAACGGCTGAAAACCTATGCCC
ACCTGTTCGACGACAAAGTGATGAAGCAGCTGAAGCGGCGGAGATACACCGGCTGGGGCAGGCTGAGCCG
GAAGCTGATCAACGGCATCCGGGACAAGCAGTCCGGCAAGACAATCCTGGATTTCCTGAAGTCCGACGGC
TTCGCCAACAGAAACTTCATGCAGCTGATCCACGACGACAGCCTGACCTTTAAAGAGGACATCCAGAAAG
CCCAGGTGTCCGGCCAGGGCGATAGCCTGCACGAGCACATTGCCAATCTGGCCGGCAGCCCCGCCATTAA
GAAGGGCATCCTGCAGACAGTGAAGGTGGTGGACGAGCTCGTGAAAGTGATGGGCCGGCACAAGCCCGAG
AACATCGTGATCGAAATGGCCAGAGAGAACCAGACCACCCAGAAGGGACAGAAGAACAGCCGCGAGAGAA
TGAAGCGGATCGAAGAGGGCATCAAAGAGCTGGGCAGCCAGATCCTGAAAGAACACCCCGTGGAAAACAC
CCAGCTGCAGAACGAGAAGCTGTACCTGTACTACCTGCAGAATGGGCGGGATATGTACGTGGACCAGGAA
CTGGACATCAACCGGCTGTCCGACTACGATGTGGACCATATCGTGCCTCAGAGCTTTCTGAAGGACGACT
CCATCGACAACAAGGTGCTGACCAGAAGCGACAAGAACCGGGGCAAGAGCGACAACGTGCCCTCCGAAGA
GGTCGTGAAGAAGATGAAGAACTACTGGCGGCAGCTGCTGAACGCCAAGCTGATTACCCAGAGAAAGTTC
GACAATCTGACCAAGGCCGAGAGAGGCGGCCTGAGCGAACTGGATAAGGCCGGCTTCATCAAGAGACAGC
TGGTGGAAACCCGGCAGATCACAAAGCACGTGGCACAGATCCTGGACTCCCGGATGAACACTAAGTACGA
CGAGAATGACAAGCTGATCCGGGAAGTGAAAGTGATCACCCTGAAGTCCAAGCTGGTGTCCGATTTCCGG
AAGGATTTCCAGTTTTACAAAGTGCGCGAGATCAACAACTACCACCACGCCCACGACGCCTACCTGAACG
CCGTCGTGGGAACCGCCCTGATCAAAAAGTACCCTAAGCTGGAAAGCGAGTTCGTGTACGGCGACTACAA
GGTGTACGACGTGCGGAAGATGATCGCCAAGAGCGAGCAGGAAATCGGCAAGGCTACCGCCAAGTACTTC
TTCTACAGCAACATCATGAACTTTTTCAAGACCGAGATTACCCTGGCCAACGGCGAGATCCGGAAGCGGC
CTCTGATCGAGACAAACGGCGAAACCGGGGAGATCGTGTGGGATAAGGGCCGGGATTTTGCCACCGTGCG
GAAAGTGCTGAGCATGCCCCAAGTGAATATCGTGAAAAAGACCGAGGTGCAGACAGGCGGCTTCAGCAAA
GAGTCTATCCTGCCCAAGAGGAACAGCGATAAGCTGATCGCCAGAAAGAAGGACTGGGACCCTAAGAAGT
ACGGCGGCTTCGACAGCCCCACCGTGGCCTATTCTGTGCTGGTGGTGGCCAAAGTGGAAAAGGGCAAGTC
CAAGAAACTGAAGAGTGTGAAAGAGCTGCTGGGGATCACCATCATGGAAAGAAGCAGCTTCGAGAAGAAT
CCCATCGACTTTCTGGAAGCCAAGGGCTACAAAGAAGTGAAAAAGGACCTGATCATCAAGCTGCCTAAGT
ACTCCCTGTTCGAGCTGGAAAACGGCCGGAAGAGAATGCTGGCCTCTGCCGGCGAACTGCAGAAGGGAAA
CGAACTGGCCCTGCCCTCCAAATATGTGAACTTCCTGTACCTGGCCAGCCACTATGAGAAGCTGAAGGGC
TCCCCCGAGGATAATGAGCAGAAACAGCTGTTTGTGGAACAGCACAAGCACTACCTGGACGAGATCATCG
AGCAGATCAGCGAGTTCTCCAAGAGAGTGATCCTGGCCGACGCTAATCTGGACAAAGTGCTGTCCGCCTA
CAACAAGCACCGGGATAAGCCCATCAGAGAGCAGGCCGAGAATATCATCCACCTGTTTACCCTGACCAAT
CTGGGAGCCCCTGCCGCCTTCAAGTACTTTGACACCACCATCGACCGGAAGAGGTACACCAGCACCAAAG
AGGTGCTGGACGCCACCCTGATCCACCAGAGCATCACCGGCCTGTACGAGACACGGATCGACCTGTCTCA
GCTGGGAGGCGACAAAAGGCCGGCGGCCACGAAAAAGGCCGGCCAGGCAAAAAAGAAAAAGTAAGAATTC
CTAGAGCTCGCTGATCAGCCTCGACTGTGCCTTCTAGTTGCCAGCCATCTGTTGTTTGCCCCTCCCCCGT
GCCTTCCTTGACCCTGGAAGGTGCCACTCCCACTGTCCTTTCCTAATAAAATGAGGAAATTGCATCGCAT
TGTCTGAGTAGGTGTCATTCTATTCTGGGGGGTGGGGTGGGGCAGGACAGCAAGGGGGAGGATTGGGAAG
AGAATAGCAGGCATGCTGGGGAGCGGCCGCAGGAACCCCTAGTGATGGAGTTGGCCACTCCCTCTCTGCG
CGCTCGCTCGCTCACTGAGGCCGGGCGACCAAAGGTCGCCCGACGCCCGGGCTTTGCCCGGGCGGCCTCA
GTGAGCGAGCGAGCGCGCAGCTGCCTGCAGGGGCGCCTGATGCGGTATTTTCTCCTTACGCATCTGTGCG
GTATTTCACACCGCATA
[95 nt withheld, positions 5968-6062]
T
[46 nt withheld, positions 6064-6109]
C
[141 nt withheld, positions 6111-6251]
CCTTTGACGTTGGAGTCCACGTTCTTT
[37 nt withheld, positions 6279-6315]
ACTCTATCTCGGGCTATTCTTTTGATTTATAAGGGATTTTGCCGATTTCGGTCTATTGGTTAAAAAATGA
GCTGATTTAACAAAAATTTAACGCGAATTTTAACAAAATATTAACGTTTACAATTTTATGGTGCACTCTC
AGTACAATCTGCTCTGATGCCGCATAGTTAAGCCAGCCCCGACACCCGCCAACACCCGCTGACGCGCCCT
GACGGGCTTGTCTGCTCCCGGCATCCGCTTACAGACAAGCTGTGACCGTCTCCGGGAGCTGCATGTGTCA
GAGGTTTTCACCGTCATCACCGAAACGCGCGAGACGAAAGGGCCTCGTGATACGCCTATTTTTATAGGTT
AATGTCATGATAATAATGGTTTCTTAGACGTCAGGTGGCACTTTTCGGGGAAATGTGCGCGGAACCCCTA
TTTGTTTATTTTTCTAAATACATTCAAATATGTATCCGCTCATGAGACAATAACCCTGATAAATGCTTCA
ATAATATTGAAAAAGGAAGAGTATGAGTATTCAACATTTCCGTGTCGCCCTTATTCCCTTTTTTGCGGCA
TTTTGCCTTCCTGTTTTTGCTCACCCAGAAACGCTGGTGAAAGTAAAAGATGCTGAAGATCAGTTGGGTG
CACGAGTGGGTTACATCGAACTGGATCTCAACAGCGGTAAGATCCTTGAGAGTTTTCGCCCCGAAGAACG
TTTTCCAATGATGAGCACTTTTAAAGTTCTGCTATGTGGCGCGGTATTATCCCGTATTGACGCCGGGCAA
GAGCAACTCGGTCGCCGCATACACTATTCTCAGAATGACTTGGTTGAGTACTCACCAGTCACAGAAAAGC
ATCTTACGGATGGCATGACAGTAAGAGAATTATGCAGTGCTGCCATAACCATGAGTGATAACACTGCGGC
CAACTTACTTCTGACAACGATCGGAGGACCGAAGGAGCTAACCGCTTTTTTGCACAACATGGGGGATCAT
GTAACTCGCCTTGATCGTTGGGAACCGGAGCTGAATGAAGCCATACCAAACGACGAGCGTGACACCACGA
TGCCTGTAGCAATGGCAACAACGTTGCGCAAACTATTAACTGGCGAACTACTTACTCTAGCTTCCCGGCA
ACAATTAATAGACTGGATGGAGGCGGATAAAGTTGCAGGACCACTTCTGCGCTCGGCCCTTCCGGCTGGC
TGGTTTATTGCTGATAAATCTGGAGCCGGTGAGCGTGGAAGCCGCGGTATCATTGCAGCACTGGGGCCAG
ATGGTAAGCCCTCCCGTATCGTAGTTATCTACACGACGGGGAGTCAGGCAACTATGGATGAACGAAATAG
ACAGATCGCTGAGATAGGTGCCTCACTGATTAAGCATTGGTAACTGTCAGACCAAGTTTACTCATATATA
CTTTAGATTGATTTAAAACTTCATTTTTAATTTAAAAGGATCTAGGTGAAGATCCTTTTTGATAATCTCA
TGACCAAAATCCCTTAACGTGAGTTTTCGTTCCACTGAGCGTCAGACCCCGTAGAAAAGATCAAAGGATC
TTCTTGAGATCCTTTTTTTCTGCGCGTAATCTGCTGCTTGCAAACAAAAAAACCACCGCTACCAGCGGTG
GTTTGTTTGCCGGATCAAGAGCTACCAACTCTTTTTCCGAAGGTAACTGGCTTCAGCAGAGCGCAGATAC
CAAATACTGTTCTTCTAGTGTAGCCGTAGTTAGGCCACCACTTCAAGAACTCTGTAGCACCGCCTACATA
CCTCGCTCTGCTAATCCTGTTACCAGTGGCTGCTGCCAGTGGCGATAAGTCGTGTCTTACCGGGTTGGAC
TCAAGACGATAGTTACCGGATAAGGCGCAGCGGTCGGGCTGAACGGGGGGTTCGTGCACACAGCCCAGCT
TGGAGCGAACGACCTACACCGAACTGAGATACCTACAGCGTGAGCTATGAGAAAGCGCCACGCTTCCCGA
AGGGAGAAAGGCGGACAGGTATCCGGTAAGCGGCAGGGTCGGAACAGGAGAGCGCACGAGGGAGCTTCCA
GGGGGAAACGCCTGGTATCTTTATAGTCCTGTCGGGTTTCGCCACCTCTGACTTGAGCGTCGATTTTTGT
GATGCTCGTCAGGGGGGCGGAGCCTATGGAAAAACGCCAGCAACGCGGCCTTTTTACGGTTCCTGGCCTT
TTGCTGGCCTTTTGCTCACATGT
Features (pLannotate 1.2.2; 18 found; start..end, strand, type, name):
      1..241     +  promoter       U6 promoter: RNA polymerase III promoter for human U6 snRNA
    271..346     +  misc_RNA       gRNA scaffold: guide RNA scaffold for the Streptococcus pyogenes CRISPR/Cas9 system
    353..396     +  misc_RNA       gRNA scaffold (fragment): guide RNA scaffold for the Streptococcus pyogenes CRISPR/Cas9 system
    443..728     +  enhancer       CMV enhancer: human cytomegalovirus immediate early enhancer; contains an 18-bp deletion relative to the standard CMV enhancer
    730..1007    +  promoter       chicken β-actin promoter: No description available
   1008..1235    +  intron         hybrid intron: hybrid between chicken β-actin (CBA) and minute virus of mice (MMV) introns (Gray et al., 2011)
   1373..2974    +  CDS            dCas9(N): N-terminal portion of catalytically inactive Streptococcus pyogenes dCas9 carrying the D10A mutation (Zetsche et al., 2015)
   2975..5473    +  CDS            Cas9(C): C-terminal portion of Streptococcus pyogenes Cas9 (Zetsche et al., 2015)
   5474..5521    +  CDS            nucleoplasmin NLS: bipartite nuclear localization signal from nucleoplasmin
   5555..5666    +  polyA_signal   bGH poly(A) signal: bovine growth hormone polyadenylation signal
   5771..5911    +  repeat_region  AAV2 ITR: inverted terminal repeat of adeno-associated virus serotype 2 inverted
   5916..5967    -  misc_feature   bom (fragment): basis of mobility region from pBR322
   5986..6441    +  rep_origin     f1 ori (sequence partly withheld): f1 bacteriophage origin of replication; arrow indicates direction of (+) strand synthesis
   6442..6491    -  misc_feature   bom (fragment): basis of mobility region from pBR322
   6593..6628    -  CDS            rop (fragment): Rop protein, which maintains plasmids at low copy number; rop
   6723..6827    +  promoter       AmpR promoter: bla
   6828..7688    +  CDS            AmpR: β-lactamase; bla; confers resistance to ampicillin, carbenicillin, and related antibiotics
   7859..8447    +  rep_origin     ori: high-copy-number ColE1/pMB1/pBR322/pUC origin of replication
