[The description below was written by a language model from this plasmid's Addgene catalogue record and pLannotate feature annotations shown in this document.]
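Description:
px330-UFM1 sgRNA2 is a mammalian expression plasmid of about 8.5 kb built on the pX330-U6-Chimeric_BB-CBh-hSpCas9 backbone, an all-in-one CRISPR/Cas9 vector that delivers both the guide RNA and the nuclease from a single plasmid. It is propagated in bacteria through a high-copy ColE1/pUC-type origin with ampicillin selection from the β-lactamase gene. The backbone also carries an f1 phage origin and a single annotated AAV2 inverted terminal repeat. No mammalian selection marker or fluorescent reporter is annotated, so the plasmid is suited to transient transfection.

The payload consists of two expression units. A human U6 RNA polymerase III promoter drives a single guide RNA, in which a 20-nucleotide spacer targeting human UFM1 (ubiquitin-fold modifier 1) sits in the gap between the promoter and the Streptococcus pyogenes gRNA scaffold. Downstream, a CBh-type hybrid promoter (CMV enhancer, chicken β-actin promoter and a hybrid intron) drives the S. pyogenes Cas9 coding sequence, which ends in a nucleoplasmin bipartite nuclear localization signal and is followed by a bGH polyadenylation signal. The automated annotation splits Cas9 into two halves and labels the N-terminal part as a D10A "dCas9" fragment. This most likely reflects the closest match in the annotation database rather than the real genotype, since the named backbone and the stated knockout purpose both imply a catalytically active nuclease.

The construct is intended for knocking out UFM1 in human cells, where Cas9 cleavage at the target site and error-prone repair disrupt the gene. The name indicates it is the second of a set of UFM1 guides, and the associated work concerns UFMylation and endoplasmic reticulum protein homeostasis.
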