Addgene plasmid #134634: px330-UFM1 sgRNA2
Purpose: contains sgRNA targeting human UFM1 for gene knockout
Depositing lab: Yihong Ye. Depositing organization: National Institute of Diabetes & Digestive & Kidney Diseases (NIDDK). Publication: UFMylation of RPL26 links translocation-associated quality control to endoplasmic reticulum protein homeostasis. Wang L, Xu Y, Rogers H, Saidi L, Noguchi CT, Li H, Yewdell JW, Guydosh NR, Ye Y. Cell Res. 2020 Jan;30(1):5-20. doi: 10.1038/s41422-019-0236-6. Epub 2019 Oct 8. PubMed 31595041.
Backbone
  Vector backbone: pX330-U6-Chimeric_BB-CBh-hSpCas9
  Vector type: Mammalian Expression
Growth in bacteria
  Bacterial resistance: Ampicillin, 100 μg/mL
  Growth temperature: 37°C
  Growth strain: NEB Stable
  Copy number: High Copy
Gene/Insert
  Gene/Insert name: UFM1 sgRNA2
  gRNA/shRNA sequence: CTTCGACCTGAGGAAAAGAG
  Species: H. sapiens (human)
  Entrez Gene: UFM1 (a.k.a. BM-002, C13orf20, HLD14)
Terms and licenses: Academic/Nonprofit Terms; Industry Terms: Not Available to Industry
How to cite: px330-UFM1 sgRNA2 was a gift from Yihong Ye (Addgene plasmid # 134634 ; http://n2t.net/addgene:134634 ; RRID:Addgene_134634)
