>Addgene plasmid #134634 | px330-UFM1 sgRNA2 | depositor partial sequence | sequence record 258828 | UFM1 sgRNA
CTTCGACCTGAGGAAAAGAG
